Addgene plasmid #54742: Cerulean-N1
Purpose: (Empty Backbone) Localization: N1 Cloning Vector, Excitation: 433, Emission: 475
Depositing lab: Michael Davidson & Dave Piston. Depositing organization: Florida State University, Tallahassee. Publication: An improved cyan fluorescent protein variant useful for FRET. Rizzo MA, Springer GH, Granada B, Piston DW. Nat Biotechnol. 2004 Apr . 22(4):445-9. 10.1038/nbt945 PubMed 14990965.
Backbone
  Vector backbone: Cerulean-N1
  Backbone size (bp): 4750
  Vector type: Mammalian Expression
  Selectable markers: Neomycin (select with G418)
  Tag / fusion protein: Cerulean (C terminal on backbone)
Growth in bacteria
  Bacterial resistance: Kanamycin, 50 μg/mL
  Growth temperature: 37°C
  Growth strain: DH5alpha
  Copy number: High Copy
Gene/Insert
  Gene/Insert name: None
  Tag / fusion protein: Cerulean (C terminal on backbone)
Resource information
  A portion of this plasmid was derived from a plasmid made by: D.W. Piston, PMID 14990965
Terms and licenses: Academic/Nonprofit Terms; Industry Terms: Not Available to Industry
Depositor comments: A206. Excitation = 433; Emission = 475
How to cite: Cerulean-N1 was a gift from Michael Davidson & Dave Piston (Addgene plasmid # 54742 ; http://n2t.net/addgene:54742 ; RRID:Addgene_54742)
