[The description below was written by a language model from this plasmid's Addgene catalogue record and pLannotate feature annotations shown in this document.]
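Description:
Cerulean-N1 is an empty mammalian expression backbone of the "N1" cloning-vector format, designed for making fusions in which a protein of interest carries the cyan fluorescent protein Cerulean at its C terminus. The catalogue lists the backbone at about 4.75 kb, and the sequenced record is 4,733 nt. It is maintained in E. coli as a high-copy plasmid through a ColE1/pUC-type origin and selected with kanamycin. An f1 bacteriophage origin is also present, which in principle allows single-stranded DNA production.

The expression cassette consists of the human cytomegalovirus immediate early enhancer and promoter, followed by a multiple cloning site, the Cerulean coding sequence and an SV40 polyadenylation signal. A gene inserted in frame into the cloning site, without a stop codon, is therefore transcribed from CMV as an N-terminal partner fused to Cerulean; with no insert, as deposited, the plasmid should simply express the fluorescent protein. Cerulean is an Aequorea victoria-derived, constitutively fluorescent cyan variant with recorded excitation and emission maxima of 433 and 475 nm, developed as an improved cyan protein useful for FRET. A single NeoR/KanR gene (Tn5 aminoglycoside phosphotransferase) serves both hosts: a bacterial bla-type promoter drives it for kanamycin resistance in bacteria, and an SV40 enhancer/early promoter with an HSV TK polyadenylation signal drives it in mammalian cells for G418 selection of stable transfectants. The short large T antigen, ble and bGH poly(A) fragments in the annotation appear to be partial matches rather than functional elements. Typical uses are live-cell localization imaging of tagged proteins and construction of FRET donors.
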