Features (pLannotate 1.2.2; 15 found; start..end, strand, type, name):
     16..319     +  enhancer       CMV enhancer: human cytomegalovirus immediate early enhancer
    320..523     +  promoter       CMV promoter: human cytomegalovirus (CMV) immediate early promoter
    546..626     +  misc_feature   MCS: multiple cloning site
    634..1350    +  CDS            Cerulean: Cerulean is a basic (constitutively fluorescent) cyan fluorescent protein published in 2004, derived from Aequorea victoria. It has low acid sensitivity.
   1370..1453    +  CDS            large T antigen (fragment): large T antigen from SV40 (simian virus 40)
   1476..1597    +  polyA_signal   SV40 poly(A) signal: SV40 polyadenylation signal
   1631..2059    -  rep_origin     f1 ori (sequence partly withheld): f1 bacteriophage origin of replication; arrow indicates direction of (+) strand synthesis
   2086..2190    +  promoter       AmpR promoter: bla
   2192..2549    +  promoter       SV40 promoter: SV40 enhancer and early promoter
   2584..3378    +  CDS            NeoR/KanR: aminoglycoside phosphotransferase from Tn5; aph(3')-II (or nptII); confers resistance to neomycin, kanamycin, and G418 (Geneticin®)
   3399..3551    +  CDS            ble (fragment): BLE_KLEPN - Experimental evidence at protein level: Swiss-Prot protein existence level 1. Binding protein with a strong affinity to the bleomycin family of antibiotics. Binds to CL990; an antimitotic-antibiotic compound. From Klebsiella pneumoniae.
   3610..3657    +  polyA_signal   HSV TK poly(A) signal: herpes simplex virus thymidine kinase polyadenylation signal (Cole and Stacy, 1985)
   3748..3764    -  polyA_signal   bGH poly(A) signal (fragment): bovine growth hormone polyadenylation signal
   3986..4574    +  rep_origin     ori: high-copy-number ColE1/pMB1/pBR322/pUC origin of replication
   4689..4733    +  enhancer       CMV enhancer (fragment): human cytomegalovirus immediate early enhancer
>Addgene plasmid #54742 | Cerulean-N1 | addgene full sequence | sequence record 138503 | Addgene NGS result
ATATATGGAGTTCCGCGTTACATAACTTACGGTAAATGGCCCGCCTGGCTGACCGCCCAACGACCCCCGC
CCATTGACGTCAATAATGACGTATGTTCCCATAGTAACGCCAATAGGGACTTTCCATTGACGTCAATGGG
TGGAGTATTTACGGTAAACTGCCCACTTGGCAGTACATCAAGTGTATCATATGCCAAGTACGCCCCCTAT
TGACGTCAATGACGGTAAATGGCCCGCCTGGCATTATGCCCAGTACATGACCTTATGGGACTTTCCTACT
TGGCAGTACATCTACGTATTAGTCATCGCTATTACCATGGTGATGCGGTTTTGGCAGTACATCAATGGGC
GTGGATAGCGGTTTGACTCACGGGGATTTCCAAGTCTCCACCCCATTGACGTCAATGGGAGTTTGTTTTG
GCACCAAAATCAACGGGACTTTCCAAAATGTCGTAACAACTCCGCCCCATTGACGCAAATGGGCGGTAGG
CGTGTACGGTGGGAGGTCTATATAAGCAGAGCTGGTTTAGTGAACCGTCAGATCCGCTAGCGCTACCGGA
CTCAGATCTCGAGCTCAAGCTTCGAATTCTGCAGTCGACGGTACCGCGGGCCCGGGATCCACCGGTCGCC
ACCATGGTGAGCAAGGGCGAGGAGCTGTTCACCGGGGTGGTGCCCATCCTGGTCGAGCTGGACGGCGACG
TAAACGGCCACAAGTTCAGCGTGTCCGGCGAGGGCGAGGGCGATGCCACCTACGGCAAGCTGACCCTGAA
GTTCATCTGCACCACCGGCAAGCTGCCCGTGCCCTGGCCCACCCTCGTGACCACCCTGACCTGGGGCGTG
CAGTGCTTCGCCCGCTACCCCGACCACATGAAGCAGCACGACTTCTTCAAGTCCGCCATGCCCGAAGGCT
ACGTCCAGGAGCGCACCATCTTCTTCAAGGACGACGGCAACTACAAGACCCGCGCCGAGGTGAAGTTCGA
GGGCGACACCCTGGTGAACCGCATCGAGCTGAAGGGCATCGACTTCAAGGAGGACGGCAACATCCTGGGG
CACAAGCTGGAGTACAACGCCATCAGCGACAACGTCTATATCACCGCCGACAAGCAGAAGAACGGCATCA
AGGCCAACTTCAAGATCCGCCACAACATCGAGGACGGCAGCGTGCAGCTCGCCGACCACTACCAGCAGAA
CACCCCCATCGGCGACGGCCCCGTGCTGCTGCCCGACAACCACTACCTGAGCACCCAGTCCGCCCTGAGC
AAAGACCCCAACGAGAAGCGCGATCACATGGTCCTGCTGGAGTTCGTGACCGCCGCCGGGATCACTCTCG
GCATGGACGAGCTGTACAAGTAAAGCGGCCGCGACTCTAGATCATAATCAGCCATACCACATTTGTAGAG
GTTTTACTTGCTTTAAAAAACCTCCCACACCTCCCCCTGAACCTGAAACATAAAATGAATGCAATTGTTG
TTGTTAACTTGTTTATTGCAGCTTATAATGGTTACAAATAAAGCAATAGCATCACAAATTTCACAAATAA
AGCATTTTTTTCACTGCATTCTAGTTGTGGTTTGTCCAAACTCATCAATGTATCTTAAGGCGTAAATTGT
AAGCGTTAATATTTTGTTAAAATTCGCGTTAAATTTTTGTTAAATCAGCTCATTTTTTAACCAATAGGCC
GAAATCGGCAAAATCCCTTATAAATCAAAAGAATAGACCGAGATAGGGT
[37 nt withheld, positions 1730-1766]
AAAGAACGTGGACTCCAACGTCAAAGG
[49 nt withheld, positions 1794-1842]
T
[91 nt withheld, positions 1844-1934]
G
[124 nt withheld, positions 1936-2059]
CAGGTGGCACTTTTCGGGGAAATGTGCGCGGAACCCCTATTTGTTTATTTTTCTAAATACATTCAAATAT
GTATCCGCTCATGAGACAATAACCCTGATAAATGCTTCAATAATATTGAAAAAGGAAGAGTCCTGAGGCG
GAAAGAACCAGCTGTGGAATGTGTGTCAGTTAGGGTGTGGAAAGTCCCCAGGCTCCCCAGCAGGCAGAAG
TATGCAAAGCATGCATCTCAATTAGTCAGCAACCAGGTGTGGAAAGTCCCCAGGCTCCCCAGCAGGCAGA
AGTATGCAAAGCATGCATCTCAATTAGTCAGCAACCATAGTCCCGCCCCTAACTCCGCCCATCCCGCCCC
TAACTCCGCCCAGTTCCGCCCATTCTCCGCCCCATGGCTGACTAATTTTTTTTATTTATGCAGAGGCCGA
GGCCGCCTCGGCCTCTGAGCTATTCCAGAAGTAGTGAGGAGGCTTTTTTGGAGGCCTAGGCTTTTGCAAA
GATCGATCAAGAGACAGGATGAGGATCGTTTCGCATGATTGAACAAGATGGATTGCACGCAGGTTCTCCG
GCCGCTTGGGTGGAGAGGCTATTCGGCTATGACTGGGCACAACAGACAATCGGCTGCTCTGATGCCGCCG
TGTTCCGGCTGTCAGCGCAGGGGCGCCCGGTTCTTTTTGTCAAGACCGACCTGTCCGGTGCCCTGAATGA
ACTGCAAGACGAGGCAGCGCGGCTATCGTGGCTGGCCACGACGGGCGTTCCTTGCGCAGCTGTGCTCGAC
GTTGTCACTGAAGCGGGAAGGGACTGGCTGCTATTGGGCGAAGTGCCGGGGCAGGATCTCCTGTCATCTC
ACCTTGCTCCTGCCGAGAAAGTATCCATCATGGCTGATGCAATGCGGCGGCTGCATACGCTTGATCCGGC
TACCTGCCCATTCGACCACCAAGCGAAACATCGCATCGAGCGAGCACGTACTCGGATGGAAGCCGGTCTT
GTCGATCAGGATGATCTGGACGAAGAGCATCAGGGGCTCGCGCCAGCCGAACTGTTCGCCAGGCTCAAGG
CGAGCATGCCCGACGGCGAGGATCTCGTCGTGACCCATGGCGATGCCTGCTTGCCGAATATCATGGTGGA
AAATGGCCGCTTTTCTGGATTCATCGACTGTGGCCGGCTGGGTGTGGCGGACCGCTATCAGGACATAGCG
TTGGCTACCCGTGATATTGCTGAAGAGCTTGGCGGCGAATGGGCTGACCGCTTCCTCGTGCTTTACGGTA
TCGCCGCTCCCGATTCGCAGCGCATCGCCTTCTATCGCCTTCTTGACGAGTTCTTCTGAGCGGGACTCTG
GGGTTCGAAATGACCGACCAAGCGACGCCCAACCTGCCATCACGAGATTTCGATTCCACCGCCGCCTTCT
ATGAAAGGTTGGGCTTCGGAATCGTTTTCCGGGACGCCGGCTGGATGATCCTCCAGCGCGGGGATCTCAT
GCTGGAGTTCTTCGCCCACCCTAGGGGGAGGCTAACTGAAACACGGAAGGAGACAATACCGGAAGGAACC
CGCGCTATGACGGCAATAAAAAGACAGAATAAAACGCACGGTGTTGGGTCGTTTGTTCATAAACGCGGGG
TTCGGTCCCAGGGCTGGCACTCTGTCGATACCCCACCGAGACCCCATTGGGGCCAATACGCCCGCGTTTC
TTCCTTTTCCCCACCCCACCCCCCAAGTTCGGGTGAAGGCCCAGGGCTCGCAGCCAACGTCGGGGCGGCA
GGCCCTGCCATAGCCTCAGGTTACTCATATATACTTTAGATTGATTTAAAACTTCATTTTTAATTTAAAA
GGATCTAGGTGAAGATCCTTTTTGATAATCTCATGACCAAAATCCCTTAACGTGAGTTTTCGTTCCACTG
AGCGTCAGACCCCGTAGAAAAGATCAAAGGATCTTCTTGAGATCCTTTTTTTCTGCGCGTAATCTGCTGC
TTGCAAACAAAAAAACCACCGCTACCAGCGGTGGTTTGTTTGCCGGATCAAGAGCTACCAACTCTTTTTC
CGAAGGTAACTGGCTTCAGCAGAGCGCAGATACCAAATACTGTTCTTCTAGTGTAGCCGTAGTTAGGCCA
CCACTTCAAGAACTCTGTAGCACCGCCTACATACCTCGCTCTGCTAATCCTGTTACCAGTGGCTGCTGCC
AGTGGCGATAAGTCGTGTCTTACCGGGTTGGACTCAAGACGATAGTTACCGGATAAGGCGCAGCGGTCGG
GCTGAACGGGGGGTTCGTGCACACAGCCCAGCTTGGAGCGAACGACCTACACCGAACTGAGATACCTACA
GCGTGAGCTATGAGAAAGCGCCACGCTTCCCGAAGGGAGAAAGGCGGACAGGTATCCGGTAAGCGGCAGG
GTCGGAACAGGAGAGCGCACGAGGGAGCTTCCAGGGGGAAACGCCTGGTATCTTTATAGTCCTGTCGGGT
TTCGCCACCTCTGACTTGAGCGTCGATTTTTGTGATGCTCGTCAGGGGGGCGGAGCCTATGGAAAAACGC
CAGCAACGCGGCCTTTTTACGGTTCCTGGCCTTTTGCTGGCCTTTTGCTCACATGTTCTTTCCTGCGTTA
TCCCCTGATTCTGTGGATAACCGTATTACCGCCATGCATTAGTTATTAATAGTAATCAATTACGGGGTCA
TTAGTTCATAGCCC
