>Addgene plasmid #54742 | Cerulean-N1 | depositor partial sequence | sequence record 85139 | insert sequence
TCCGCCCCATTGACGCAAATGGGCGGTAGGCGTGTACGGTGGGAGGTCTATATAAGCAGAGCTGGTTTAG
TGAACCGTCAGATCCGCTAGCGCTACCGGACTCAGATCTCGAGCTCAAGCTTCGAATTCTGCAGTCGACG
GTACCGCGGGCCCGGGATCCACCGGTCGCCACCATGGTGAGCAAGGGCGAGGAGCTGTTCACCGGGGTGG
TGCCCATCCTGGTCGAGCTGGACGGCGACGTAAACGGCCACAAGTTCAGCGTGTCCGGCGAGGGCGAGGG
CGATGCCACCTACGGCAAGCTGACCCTGAAGTTCATCTGCACCACCGGCAAGCTGCCCGTGCCCTGGCCC
ACCCTCGTGACCACCCTGACCTGGGGCGTGCAGTGCTTCGCCCGCTACCCCGACCACATGAAGCAGCACG
ACTTCTTCAAGTCCGCCATGCCCGAAGGCTACGTCCAGGAGCGCACCATCTTCTTCAAGGACGACGGCAA
CTACAAGACCCGCGCCGAGGTGAAGTTCGAGGGCGACACCCTGGTGAACCGCATCGAGCTGAAGGGCATC
GACTTCAAGGAGGACGGCAACATCCTGGGGCACAAGCTGGAGTACAACGCCATCAGCGACAACGTCTATA
TCACCGCCGACAAGCAGAAGAACGGCATCAAGGCCAACTTCAAGATCCGCCACAACATCGAGGACGGCAG
CGTGCAGCTCGCCGACCACTACCAGCAGAACACCCCCATCGGCGACGGCCCCGTGCTGCTGCCCGACAAC
CACTACCTGAGCACCCAGTCCGCCCTGAGCAAAGACCCCAACGAGAAGCGCGATCACATGGTCCTGCTGG
AGTTCGTGACCGCCGCCGGGATCACTCTCGGCATGGACGAGCTGTACAAGTAAAGCGGCCGCGACTCTAG
ATCATAATCAGCCATACCACATTTGTAGAGGTTTTACTTGCTTTAAAAAACCTCCCACACCTCCCCCTGA
ACCTGAAACATAAA
