>Addgene plasmid #54742 | Cerulean-N1 | addgene partial sequence | sequence record 90796 | CMV-F 5'-CGCAAATGGGCGGTAGGCGTG-3'
GTGAACCGTCAGATCCGCTAGCGCTACCGGACTCAGATCTCGAGCTCAAGCTTCGAATTCTGCAGTCGAC
GGTACCGCGGGCCCGGGATCCACCGGTCGCCACCATGGTGAGCAAGGGCGAGGAGCTGTTCACCGGGGTG
GTGCCCATCCTGGTCGAGCTGGACGGCGACGTAAACGGCCACAAGTTCAGCGTGTCCGGCGAGGGCGAGG
GCGATGCCACCTACGGCAAGCTGACCCTGAAGTTCATCTGCACCACCGGCAAGCTGCCCGTGCCCTGGCC
CACCCTCGTGACCACCCTGACCTGGGGCGTGCAGTGCTTCGCCCGCTACCCCGACCACATGAAGCAGCAC
GACTTCTTCAAGTCCGCCATGCCCGAAGGCTACGTCCAGGAGCGCACCATCTTCTTCAAGGACGACGGCA
ACTACAAGACCCGCGCCGAGGTGAAGTTCGAGGGCGACACCCTGGTGAACCGCATCGAGCTGAAGGGCAT
CGACTTCAAGGAGGACGGCAACATCCTGGGGCACAAGCTGGAGTACAACGCCATCAGCGACAACGTCTAT
ATCACCGCCGACAAGCAGAAGAACGGCATCAAGGCCAACTTCAAGATCCGCCACAACATCGAGGACGGCA
GCGTGCAGCTCGCCGACCACTACCAGCAGAACACCCCCATCGGCGACGGCCCCGTGCTGCTGCCCGACAA
CCACTACCTGAGCACCCAGTCCGCCCTGAGCAAAGACCCCAACGAGAAGCGCGATCACATGGTCCTGCTG
GAGTTCGTGACCGCCGCCGGGATCACTCTCGGCATGGACGAGCTGTACAAGTAAAGCGGCCGCGA
